>Addgene plasmid #137828 | FKBP-CD28TMD-NTEVp(H75S) | addgene full sequence | sequence record 311924 | Addgene NGS Result
GACATTGATTATTGACTAGTTATTAATAGTAATCAATTACGGGGTCATTAGTTCATAGCCCATATATGGA
GTTCCGCGTTACATAACTTACGGTAAATGGCCCGCCTGGCTGACCGCCCAACGACCCCCGCCCATTGACG
TCAATAATGACGTATGTTCCCATAGTAACGCCAATAGGGACTTTCCATTGACGTCAATGGGTGGAGTATT
TACGGTAAACTGCCCACTTGGCAGTACATCAAGTGTATCATATGCCAAGTACGCCCCCTATTGACGTCAA
TGACGGTAAATGGCCCGCCTGGCATTATGCCCAGTACATGACCTTATGGGACTTTCCTACTTGGCAGTAC
ATCTACGTATTAGTCATCGCTATTACCATGGTGATGCGGTTTTGGCAGTACATCAATGGGCGTGGATAGC
GGTTTGACTCACGGGGATTTCCAAGTCTCCACCCCATTGACGTCAATGGGAGTTTGTTTTGGCACCAAAA
TCAACGGGACTTTCCAAAATGTCGTAACAACTCCGCCCCATTGACGCAAATGGGCGGTAGGCGTGTACGG
TGGGAGGTCTATATAAGCAGAGCTCTCTGGCTAACTAGAGAACCCACTGCTTACTGGCTTATCGAAATTA
ATACGACTCACTATAGGGAGTCCCAAGCTGGCTAGCGCCATCATGTGCCGAGCCATCTCTCTTAGGCGCT
TGCTGCTGCTGCTGCTGCAGCTGTCACAACTCCTAGCTGTCACTCAAGGGGATTACAAGGATCACGATGG
GGATTACAAAGATCATGACATTGACTACAAGGATGACGATGATAAGATGGGAGTGCAGGTGGAAACCATC
TCCCCAGGAGACGGGCGCACCTTCCCCAAGCGCGGCCAGACCTGCGTGGTGCACTACACCGGGATGCTTG
AAGATGGAAAGAAATTTGATTCCTCCCGGGACAGAAACAAGCCCTTTAAGTTTATGCTAGGCAAGCAGGA
GGTGATCCGAGGCTGGGAAGAAGGGGTTGCCCAGATGAGTGTGGGTCAGAGAGCCAAACTGACTATATCT
CCAGATTATGCCTATGGTGCCACTGGGCACCCAGGCATCATCCCACCACATGCCACTCTCGTCTTCGATG
TGGAGCTTCTAAAACTGGAAAGTGCTGGTGGTAGTGCTGGTGGTAGTGCTGGTGGTAGTGCTGGTGGTAG
TGCTGGTGGTCCTCGAGCTCAAGCTTCGAATTCTGCAGTCGACGGTACCGCGGGCCCGGGATCCACCGGA
TCTAGAGGCGGATCTGGAGGCTCTGGGGGTTCAGGCGGATCAGGAGGCAGTGGCGGGTCAACCGGTCTTG
TCGTCGTTGCAGGGGTGCTCTTCTGTTATGGTCTGTTGGTGACAGTCGCACTGTGTGTAGGAGGCGGTAG
CGGAGGCGGCGCCGAGAGCTTGTTTAAGGGGCCGCGTGATTACAACCCGATATCGAGCACCATTTGTCAT
TTGACGAATGAATCTGATGGGCACACAACATCGTTGTATGGTATTGGATTTGGTCCCTTCATCATTACAA
ACAAGCACTTGTTTAGAAGAAATAATGGAACACTGTTGGTCCAATCACTACATGGTGTATTCAAGGTCAA
GAACACCACGACTTTGCAACAAAGCCTCATTGATGGGAGGGACATGATAATTATTCGCATGCCTAAGGAT
TTCCCACCATTTCCTCAAAAGCTGAAATTTAGAGAGCCACAAAGGGAAGAGCGCATATGTCTTGTGACAA
CCAACTTCCAAACTTAGGCGGCCGCTCGAGTCTAGAGGGCCCGTTTAAACCCGCTGATCAGCCTCGACTG
TGCCTTCTAGTTGCCAGCCATCTGTTGTTTGCCCCTCCCCCGTGCCTTCCTTGACCCTGGAAGGTGCCAC
TCCCACTGTCCTTTCCTAATAAAATGAGGAAATTGCATCGCATTGTCTGAGTAGGTGTCATTCTATTCTG
GGGGGTGGGGTGGGGCAGGACAGCAAGGGGGAGGATTGGGAAGTCAATAGCAGGCATGCTGGGGATGCGG
TGGGCTCTATGGCTTCTGAGGCGGAAAGAACCAGCTGGGGCTCTAGGGGGTATCCCC
[124 nt withheld, positions 2088-2211]
C
[91 nt withheld, positions 2213-2303]
A
[49 nt withheld, positions 2305-2353]
CCTTTGACGTTGGAGTCCACGTTCTTT
[37 nt withheld, positions 2381-2417]
ACCCTATCTCGGTCTATTCTTTTGATTTATAAGGGATTTTGCCGATTTCGGCCTATTGGTTAAAAAATGA
GCTGATTTAACAAAAATTTAACGCGAATTAATTCTGTGGAATGTGTGTCAGTTAGGCTCAATTAGTCAGC
AACCATAGTCCCGCCCCTAACTCCGCCCATCCCGCCCCTAACTCCGCCCAGTTCCGCCCATTCTCCGCCC
CATGGCTGACTAATTTTTTTTATTTATGCAGAGGCCGAGGCCGCCTCTGCCTCTGAGCTATTCCAGAAGT
AGTGAGGAGGCTTTTTTGGAGGCCTAGGCTTTTGCAAAAAGCTCCCGGGAGCTTGTATATCCATTTTCGG
AGGTTGGGCTTCGGAATCGTTTTCCGGGACGCCGGCTGGATGATCCTCCAGCGCGGGGATCTCATGCTGG
AGTTCTTCGCCCACCCCAACTTGTTTATTGCAGCTTATAATGGTTACAAATAAAGCAATAGCATCACAAA
TTTCACAAATAAAGCATTTTTTTCACTGCATTCTAGTTGTGGTTTGTCCAAACTCATCAATGTATCTTAT
CATGTCTGTATACCGTCGACCTCTAGCTAGAGCTTGGCGTAATCATGGTCATAGCTGTTTCCTGTGTGAA
ATTGTTATCCGCTCACAATTCCACACAACATACGAGCCGGAAGCATAAAGTGTAAAGCCTGGGGTGCCTA
ATGAGTGAGCTAACTCACATTAATTGCGTTGCGCTCACTGCCCGCTTTCCAGTCGGGAAACCTGTCGTGC
CAGCTGCATTAATGAATCGGCCAACGCGCGGGGAGAGGCGGTTTGCGTATTGGGCGCTCTTCCGCTTCCT
CGCTCACTGACTCGCTGCGCTCGGTCGTTCGGCTGCGGCGAGCGGTATCAGCTCACTCAAAGGCGGTAAT
ACGGTTATCCACAGAATCAGGGGATAACGCAGGAAAGAACATGTGAGCAAAAGGCCAGCAAAAGGCCAGG
AACCGTAAAAAGGCCGCGTTGCTGGCGTTTTTCCATAGGCTCCGCCCCCCTGACGAGCATCACAAAAATC
GACGCTCAAGTCAGAGGTGGCGAAACCCGACAGGACTATAAAGATACCAGGCGTTTCCCCCTGGAAGCTC
CCTCGTGCGCTCTCCTGTTCCGACCCTGCCGCTTACCGGATACCTGTCCGCCTTTCTCCCTTCGGGAAGC
GTGGCGCTTTCTCATAGCTCACGCTGTAGGTATCTCAGTTCGGTGTAGGTCGTTCGCTCCAAGCTGGGCT
GTGTGCACGAACCCCCCGTTCAGCCCGACCGCTGCGCCTTATCCGGTAACTATCGTCTTGAGTCCAACCC
GGTAAGACACGACTTATCGCCACTGGCAGCAGCCACTGGTAACAGGATTAGCAGAGCGAGGTATGTAGGC
GGTGCTACAGAGTTCTTGAAGTGGTGGCCTAACTACGGCTACACTAGAAGAACAGTATTTGGTATCTGCG
CTCTGCTGAAGCCAGTTACCTTCGGAAAAAGAGTTGGTAGCTCTTGATCCGGCAAACAAACCACCGCTGG
TAGCGGTGGTTTTTTTGTTTGCAAGCAGCAGATTACGCGCAGAAAAAAAGGATCTCAAGAAGATCCTTTG
ATCTTTTCTACGGGGTCTGACGCTCAGTGGAACGAAAACTCACGTTAAGGGATTTTGGTCATGAGATTAT
CAAAAAGGATCTTCACCTAGATCCTTTTAAATTAAAAATGAAGTTTTAAATCAATCTAAAGTATATATGA
GTAAACTTGGTCTGACAGTTACCAATGCTTAATCAGTGAGGCACCTATCTCAGCGATCTGTCTATTTCGT
TCATCCATAGTTGCCTGACTCCCCGTCGTGTAGATAACTACGATACGGGAGGGCTTACCATCTGGCCCCA
GTGCTGCAATGATACCGCGAGATCCACGCTCACCGGCTCCAGATTTATCAGCAATAAACCAGCCAGCCGG
AAGGGCCGAGCGCAGAAGTGGTCCTGCAACTTTATCCGCCTCCATCCAGTCTATTAATTGTTGCCGGGAA
GCTAGAGTAAGTAGTTCGCCAGTTAATAGTTTGCGCAACGTTGTTGCCATTGCTACAGGCATCGTGGTGT
CACGCTCGTCGTTTGGTATGGCTTCATTCAGCTCCGGTTCCCAACGATCAAGGCGAGTTACATGATCCCC
CATGTTGTGCAAAAAAGCGGTTAGCTCCTTCGGTCCTCCGATCGTTGTCAGAAGTAAGTTGGCCGCAGTG
TTATCACTCATGGTTATGGCAGCACTGCATAATTCTCTTACTGTCATGCCATCCGTAAGATGCTTTTCTG
TGACTGGTGAGTACTCAACCAAGTCATTCTGAGAATAGTGTATGCGGCGACCGAGTTGCTCTTGCCCGGC
GTCAATACGGGATAATACCGCGCCACATAGCAGAACTTTAAAAGTGCTCATCATTGGAAAACGTTCTTCG
GGGCGAAAACTCTCAAGGATCTTACCGCTGTTGAGATCCAGTTCGATGTAACCCACTCGTGCACCCAACT
GATCTTCAGCATCTTTTACTTTCACCAGCGTTTCTGGGTGAGCAAAAACAGGAAGGCAAAATGCCGCAAA
AAAGGGAATAAGGGCGACACGGAAATGTTGAATACTCATACTCTTCCTTTTTCAATATTATTGAAGCATT
TATCAGGGTTATTGTCTCATGAGCGGATACATATTTGAATGTATTTAGAAAAATAAACAAATAGGGGTTC
CGCGCACATTTCCCCGAAAAGTGCCACCTGACGTCGACGGATCGGGAGATCTCCCGATCCCCTATGGTGC
ACTCTCAGTACAATCTGCTCTGATGCCGCATAGTTAAGCCAGTATCTGCTCCCTGCTTGTGTGTTGGAGG
TCGCTGAGTAGTGCGCGAGCAAAATTTAAGCTACAACAAGGCAAGGCTTGACCGACAATTGCATGAAGAA
TCTGCTTAGGGTTAGGCGTTTTGCGCTGCTTCGCGATGTACGGGCCAGATATACGCGTT
Features (pLannotate 1.2.2; 25 found; start..end, strand, type, name):
      1..380     +  enhancer       CMV enhancer: human cytomegalovirus immediate early enhancer
    381..584     +  promoter       CMV promoter: human cytomegalovirus (CMV) immediate early promoter
    580..613     +  LTR            5' LTR (truncated) (fragment): truncated 5' long terminal repeat (LTR) from HIV-1
    629..647     +  promoter       T7 promoter: promoter for bacteriophage T7 RNA polymerase
    673..750     +  CDS            Cd4 (fragment): CD4_MOUSE - Experimental evidence at protein level: Swiss-Prot protein existence level 1. Integral membrane glycoprotein that plays an essential role in the immune response and serves multiple functions in responses against both external and internal offenses. In T-cells, functions primarily as a coreceptor for MHC class II molecule:peptide complex. The antigens presented by class II peptides are derived from extracellular proteins while class I peptides are derived from cytosolic proteins. Interacts simultaneously with the T-cell receptor (TCR) and the MHC class II presented by antigen presen
    772..812     +  CDS            3xFLAG (fragment): three tandem FLAG® epitope tags, followed by an enterokinase cleavage site
    817..1140    +  CDS            FKBP1A: FKB1A_HUMAN - Also known as FKBP1, FKBP12. Experimental evidence at protein level: Swiss-Prot protein existence level 1. Keeps in an inactive conformation TGFBR1, the TGF-beta type I serine/threonine kinase receptor, preventing TGF-beta receptor activation in absence of ligand. Recruits SMAD7 to ACVR1B which prevents the association of SMAD2 and SMAD3 with the activin receptor complex, thereby blocking the activin signal. May modulate the RYR1 calcium channel activity. PPIases accelerate the folding of proteins. It catalyzes the cis-trans isomerization of proline imidic peptide bonds in oligop
   1202..1254    +  misc_feature   MCS: multiple cloning site
   1327..1389    +  CDS            Cd28 (fragment): CD28_MOUSE - Experimental evidence at protein level: Swiss-Prot protein existence level 1. Involved in T-cell activation, the induction of cell proliferation and cytokine production and promotion of T-cell survival. Enhances the production of IL4 and IL10 in T-cells in conjunction with TCR/CD3 ligation and CD40L costimulation. From Mus musculus (Mouse).
   1417..1764    +  CDS            TEV protease (fragment): tobacco etch virus protease (Kapust et al., 2001)
   1818..1929    +  polyA_signal   bGH poly(A) signal: bovine growth hormone polyadenylation signal
   2046..2067    +  promoter       SV40 promoter (fragment): SV40 enhancer and early promoter
   2088..2516    +  rep_origin     f1 ori (sequence partly withheld): f1 bacteriophage origin of replication; arrow indicates direction of (+) strand synthesis
   2521..2543    +  promoter       SV40 promoter (fragment): SV40 enhancer and early promoter
   2544..2735    +  promoter       SV40 promoter: SV40 early promoter
   2762..2860    +  CDS            ble (fragment): BLE_KLEPN - Experimental evidence at protein level: Swiss-Prot protein existence level 1. Binding protein with a strong affinity to the bleomycin family of antibiotics. Binds to CL990; an antimitotic-antibiotic compound. From Klebsiella pneumoniae.
   2855..2976    +  polyA_signal   SV40 poly(A) signal: SV40 polyadenylation signal
   3049..3065    -  protein_bind   lac operator: The lac repressor binds to the lac operator to inhibit transcription in E. coli. This inhibition can be relieved by adding lactose or isopropyl-β-D-thiogalactopyranoside (IPTG). lac repressor encoded by lacI
   3073..3103    -  promoter       lac promoter: promoter for the E. coli lac operon
   3118..3139    -  protein_bind   CAP binding site: CAP binding activates transcription in the presence of cAMP. E. coli catabolite activator protein
   3152..3244    -  CDS            lacI (fragment): lac repressor; lacI; The lac repressor binds to the lac operator to inhibit transcription in E. coli. This inhibition can be relieved by adding lactose or isopropyl-β-D-thiogalactopyranoside (IPTG).
   3427..4015    -  rep_origin     ori: high-copy-number ColE1/pMB1/pBR322/pUC origin of replication
   4186..5046    -  CDS            AmpR: β-lactamase; bla; confers resistance to ampicillin, carbenicillin, and related antibiotics
   5047..5151    -  promoter       AmpR promoter: bla
   5210..5262    -  misc_feature   bom (fragment): basis of mobility region from pBR322
