[The description below was written by a language model from this plasmid's Addgene catalogue record and pLannotate feature annotations shown in this document.]
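Description:
FKBP-CD28TMD-NTEVp(H75S) is a mammalian expression plasmid of about 5.4 kb built on a pcDNA3.1/Hygro(+)-derived backbone. It encodes one chain of a MESA (modular extracellular sensor architecture) synthetic receptor. In E. coli it is maintained at high copy through a ColE1/pUC-type origin and selected with ampicillin via the β-lactamase gene; an f1 origin is also present. Although the backbone name implies hygromycin selection, the feature table shows no intact mammalian resistance gene. Downstream of the SV40 early promoter there is only a short ble-like fragment followed by the SV40 poly(A) signal, so the plasmid appears suited mainly to transient transfection.

The roughly 1.1 kb insert sits between NheI and NotI sites. It is transcribed from the CMV immediate-early enhancer/promoter and terminated by the bGH polyadenylation signal, and a T7 promoter lies just upstream of the coding region. The annotated reading frame begins with a short CD4-derived fragment, whose position suggests a signal peptide for membrane targeting. This is followed by an N-terminal 3xFLAG epitope for detection, the human FKBP12 (FKBP1A) domain as the extracellular ligand-binding module, a CD28 transmembrane segment (matched to the mouse protein by the annotator, although the record lists the insert as human), and an intracellular N-terminal fragment of TEV protease carrying the H75S substitution.

In the MESA design, rapamycin is expected to bring the FKBP ectodomain together with a partner chain bearing a complementary rapamycin-binding domain and the C-terminal TEV fragment. That partner is not part of this plasmid. Dimerization reconstitutes protease activity and triggers downstream signalling. The H75S mutation comes from work on computation-guided tuning of split-protein systems; the record does not state its specific effect.
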