Addgene plasmid #137828: FKBP-CD28TMD-NTEVp(H75S)
Purpose: MESA split-TEV protease chain with FKBP Rapamycin ectodomain, CD28 transmembrane domain, N-terminal H75S mutant TEV protease
Depositing lab: Joshua Leonard. Depositing organization: Northwestern University. Publication: Computation-guided optimization of split protein systems. Dolberg TB, Meger AT, Boucher JD, Corcoran WK, Schauer EE, Prybutok AN, Raman S, Leonard JN. Nat Chem Biol. 2021 May;17(5):531-539. doi: 10.1038/s41589-020-00729-8. Epub 2021 Feb 1. PubMed 33526893.
Backbone
  Vector backbone: pcDNA3.1/HygroR(+)
  Backbone size w/o insert (bp): 4318
  Total vector size (bp): 5413
  Vector type: Mammalian Expression
Growth in bacteria
  Bacterial resistance: Ampicillin, 100 μg/mL
  Growth temperature: 37°C
  Growth strain: DH5alpha
  Copy number: High Copy
Gene/Insert
  Gene/Insert name: FKBP-CD28TMD-NTEVp(H75S)
  Species: H. sapiens (human)
  Insert size (bp): 1095
  Mutation: Mutated Histidine 75 to Serine in NTEVp fragment
  Promoter: CMV
  Tag / fusion protein: 3x FLAG (N terminal on insert)
  Cloning method: Restriction Enzyme; 5′ cloning site NheI (not destroyed); 3′ cloning site NotI (not destroyed)
  Sequencing primers: 5′ CGCAAATGGGCGGTAGGCGTG; 3′ TAGAAGGCACAGTCGAGG
Terms and licenses: Academic/Nonprofit Terms; Industry Terms: Not Available to Industry
Depositor comments: Please visit https://www.biorxiv.org/content/10.1101/863530v2 for bioRxiv preprint.
How to cite: FKBP-CD28TMD-NTEVp(H75S) was a gift from Joshua Leonard (Addgene plasmid # 137828 ; http://n2t.net/addgene:137828 ; RRID:Addgene_137828)
